>Addgene plasmid #44930 | pET15b-At 14-3-3 omega | depositor partial sequence | sequence record 62269 | Sequenced using T7 primer. Covers full insert.
GATATAGCGCAGCACGGCACCTGTGGCGCCGTGATGCACACGATGCGTCCGGCGTAGAGATCGAGATCTC
GATCCCGCGAAATTAATACGACTCACTATAGGGGAATTGTGAGCGGATAACAATTCCCCTCTAGAAAATA
ATTTTGTTTAACTTTAAGAAGGAGATATACCATGGGCAGCAGCCATCATCATCATCATCACAGCAGCGGC
CTGGTGCCGCGCGGCAGCCATATGGCGTCTGGGCGTGAAGAGTTCGTATACATGGCTAAGCTCGCGGAGC
AAGCGGAGAGGTACGAAGAGATGGTAGAGTTTATGGAGAAAGTCTCCGCCGCCGTTGATGGCGATGAACT
CACCGTAGAAGAGCGAAATCTTCTCTCCGTCGCTTATAAGAATGTGATTGGTGCTCGCCGTGCCTCGTGG
CGTATCATTTCATCGATCGAGCAGAAGGAAGAGAGCCGTGGTAACGATGACCACGTCACGGCGATCCGTG
AATATAGGTCTAAGATCGAGACGGAACTCTCCGGAATCTGCGACGGAATCCTTAAGTTGCTTGACTCTAG
ACTCATCCCTGCCGCTGCTTCTGGTGATTCCAAGGTCTTTTACCTTAAGATGAAGGGAGATTATCACAGG
TACTTGGCTGAGTTTAAGACTGGTCAAGAGAGGAAAGACGCCGCCGAACATACACTCGCCGCTTACAAAT
CTGCTCAGGATATTGCTAATGCAGAGCTTGCTCCAACACACCCAATTCGTCTTGGTCTTGCATTGAACTT
CTCTGTGTTCTATTACGAGATCCTCAATTCTCCTGATCGTGCCTGTAACCTCGCCAAACAGGCCTTTGAT
GAGGCGATTGCAGAGTTGGACACTCTTGGTGAAGAGTCATACAAAGACAGTACCTTGATCATGCAGCTTC
TTCGTGACAATCTCACTCTCTGGACATCTGATATGCAGGATGATGCTGCGGATGAGATCAAGGAAGCAGC
AGCGCCAAAACCGACCGAGGAACAGCAGTGAATTCCAAGCCGAATTCCAGCACACTGGCGGCCGTTACTA
GTGGATCCGGCTGCTAACAAAGCCCGAAAGAGCTATTC
