>Addgene plasmid #44930 | pET15b-At 14-3-3 omega | addgene partial sequence | sequence record 63898 | T7 5'-TAATACGACTCACTATAGGG-3'
ACTTTAAGAAGGAGATATACCATGGGCAGCAGCCATCATCATCATCATCACAGCAGCGGCCTGGTGCCGC
GCGGCAGCCATATGGCGTCTGGGCGTGAAGAGTTCGTATACATGGCTAAGCTCGCGGAGCAAGCGGAGAG
GTACGAAGAGATGGTAGAGTTTATGGAGAAAGTCTCCGCCGCCGTTGATGGCGATGAACTCACCGTAGAA
GAGCGAAATCTTCTCTCCGTCGCTTATAAGAATGTGATTGGTGCTCGCCGTGCCTCGTGGCGTATCATTT
CATCGATCGAGCAGAAGGAAGAGAGCCGTGGTAACGATGACCACGTCACGGCGATCCGTGAATATAGGTC
TAAGATCGAGACGGAACTCTCCGGAATCTGCGACGGAATCCTTAAGTTGCTTGACTCTAGACTCATCCCT
GCCGCTGCTTCTGGTGATTCCAAGGTCTTTTACCTTAAGATGAAGGGAGATTATCACAGGTACTTGGCTG
AGTTTAAGACTGGTCAAGAGAGGAAAGACGCCGCCGAACATACACTCGCCGCTTACAAATCTGCTCAGGA
TATTGCTAATGCAGAGCTTGCTCCAACACACCCAATTCGTCTTGGTCTTGCATTGAACTTCTCTGTGTTC
TATTACGAGATCCTCAATTCTCCTGATCGTGCCTGTAACCTCGCCAAACAGGCCTTTGATGAGGCGATTG
CAGAGTTGGACACTCTTGGTGAAGAGTCATACAAAGACAGTACCTTGATCATGCAGCTTCTTCGTGACAA
TCTCACTCTCTGGACATCTGATATGCAGGATGATGCTGCGGATGAGATCAAGGAAGCAGCAGCGCCAAAA
CCGACCGAGGAACAGCAGTGAATTCCAAGCCGAATTC
