[The description below was written by a language model from this plasmid's Addgene catalogue record.]
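Description:
pET15b-At 14-3-3 omega is a bacterial expression plasmid built on the pET15b backbone, carrying the coding sequence for the Arabidopsis thaliana 14-3-3 omega isoform, also known as GRF2 (general regulatory factor 2, GF14 omega; locus AT1G78300). The insert of about 780 bp was placed between the NdeI and BamHI sites of the roughly 5.7 kb vector, giving a total size of about 6.5 kb; the record does not state whether these sites survived cloning. The plasmid is selected with ampicillin, is listed as low copy, and is maintained in a cloning strain (XL1 Blue) that does not supply T7 RNA polymerase, so it is propagated without expressing the insert.

Transcription of the insert is driven by the T7 promoter, so protein production requires transfer into an E. coli host that provides T7 RNA polymerase, as is typical for pET-series vectors. Cloning at NdeI puts the 14-3-3 open reading frame in frame with the N-terminal His tag encoded by the backbone, allowing the recombinant protein to be purified by immobilised metal affinity chromatography. The insert can be checked by sequencing from the flanking T7 promoter and T7 terminator regions.

The associated publication concerns heterologous interactions among plant 14-3-3 proteins and the regions important for their dimerization, so the construct evidently serves as a source of purified, tagged 14-3-3 omega for in vitro binding and dimerization studies. No feature table was supplied, so further details of the backbone elements are not documented in this record.
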