Addgene plasmid #44930: pET15b-At 14-3-3 omega
Depositing lab: Robert Ferl. Depositing organization: University of Florida. Publication: The heterologous interactions among plant 14-3-3 proteins and identification of regions that are important for dimerization. Wu K, Lu G, Sehnke P, Ferl RJ. Arch Biochem Biophys. 1997 Mar 1;339(1):2-8. 10.1006/abbi.1996.9841 PubMed 9056226.
Backbone
  Vector backbone: pET15b
  Backbone size w/o insert (bp): 5700
  Total vector size (bp): 6500
  Vector type: Bacterial Expression
Growth in bacteria
  Bacterial resistance: Ampicillin, 100 μg/mL
  Growth temperature: 37°C
  Growth strain: XL1 Blue
  Copy number: Low Copy
Gene/Insert
  Gene/Insert name: 14-3-3 omega (alt name: GRF2)
  Species: A. thaliana (mustard weed)
  Insert size (bp): 780
  GenBank ID: NM_106479.2
  Entrez Gene: GRF2 (a.k.a. AT1G78300, 14-3-3 PROTEIN G-BOX FACTOR14 OMEGA, 14-3-3OMEGA, F3F9.16, F3F9_16, GF14 OMEGA, general regulatory factor 2)
  Promoter: T7
  Tag / fusion protein: His tag (N terminal on backbone)
  Cloning method: Restriction Enzyme; 5′ cloning site NdeI (unknown if destroyed); 3′ cloning site BamHI (unknown if destroyed)
  Sequencing primers: 5′ T7; 3′ T7 terminator
Terms and licenses: Academic/Nonprofit Terms; Industry Terms: Not Available to Industry
How to cite: pET15b-At 14-3-3 omega was a gift from Robert Ferl (Addgene plasmid # 44930 ; http://n2t.net/addgene:44930 ; RRID:Addgene_44930)
